Addgene plasmid #101115: pLPAR1_TCS(Q’G)_NLS-HA-dCas9(C)-VP64_T2A_MCP-P65-HSF1
Purpose: Encodes dCas9(C)-VP64 with SAM components fused to LPAR1
Depositing lab: Tudor Fulga. Depositing organization: University of Oxford. Publication: Engineering Synthetic Signaling Pathways with Programmable dCas9-Based Chimeric Receptors. Baeumler TA, Ahmed AA, Fulga TA. Cell Rep. 2017 Sep 12;20(11):2639-2653. doi: 10.1016/j.celrep.2017.08.044. PubMed 28903044.
Backbone
  Vector backbone: pBDKRB2_TCS(Q’G)_NLS-HA-dCas9(C)-VP64_T2A_MCP-P65-HSF1
  Modifications to backbone: The LPAR1 coding sequence was cloned from plasmid LPAR1-Tango (gift from Bryan Roth, Addgene plasmid #66418) to replace BDKRB2 in pBDKRB2_TCS(Q’G)_NLS-HA-dCas9(C)-VP64_T2A_MCP-P65-HSF1.
  Vector type: Mammalian Expression, CRISPR, Synthetic Biology
Growth in bacteria
  Bacterial resistance: Ampicillin, 100 μg/mL
  Growth temperature: 37°C
  Growth strain: DH5alpha
  Copy number: High Copy
Gene/Insert
  Gene/Insert name: LPAR1-dCas9(C)-VP64
  Tag / fusion protein: Flag (N terminal on insert); HA
Resource information
  A portion of this plasmid was derived from a plasmid made by: Plasmid LPAR1-Tango (gift from Bryan Roth, Addgene plasmid #66418); pBDKRB2_TCS(Q’G)_NLS-HA-dCas9(C)-VP64_T2A_MCP-P65-HSF1.
Terms and licenses: Academic/Nonprofit Terms; Industry Terms: Not Available to Industry
How to cite: pLPAR1_TCS(Q’G)_NLS-HA-dCas9(C)-VP64_T2A_MCP-P65-HSF1 was a gift from Tudor Fulga (Addgene plasmid # 101115 ; http://n2t.net/addgene:101115 ; RRID:Addgene_101115)
