[The description below was written by a language model from this plasmid's Addgene catalogue record and pLannotate feature annotations shown in this document.]
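Description:
pLPAR1_TCS(Q'G)_NLS-HA-dCas9(C)-VP64_T2A_MCP-P65-HSF1 is a 9.4 kb mammalian expression plasmid for CRISPR-based synthetic biology. It encodes a chimeric G protein-coupled receptor in which the human lysophosphatidic acid receptor LPAR1 is fused to the C-terminal half of a split, catalytically inactive Cas9 activator. It was made by swapping the LPAR1 coding sequence, taken from a Tango-series receptor plasmid, in place of BDKRB2 in an otherwise identical parent construct. In bacteria it is maintained at high copy through a ColE1/pUC-type origin with ampicillin selection (AmpR). The backbone also carries an f1 origin and a single annotated AAV2 ITR. Because only one ITR is detected, the record does not support treating it as a packaging-competent AAV vector.

Expression is driven by a hybrid CMV enhancer/chicken β-actin promoter with a CBA/MVM hybrid intron and terminated by a bGH polyadenylation signal. The open reading frame begins with an N-terminal FLAG tag and LPAR1. According to the construct name, this is followed by a protease cleavage site variant, TCS(Q'G), and a nuclear localisation signal, neither of which is annotated in the feature table. Next come an HA tag, dCas9(C) and a VP64 activation domain, which the annotation software picked up only as a short VP16-repeat fragment. A T2A peptide named in the title then separates a second product, MS2 coat protein fused to the p65 and HSF1 activation domains, which is the SAM effector recruited through MS2 hairpins in a guide RNA.

The design implies that the dCas9(C)-VP64 moiety stays tethered to the membrane receptor until cleavage at the TCS releases it. It can then enter the nucleus, reassemble with a separately supplied N-terminal dCas9 fragment and activate guide-specified genes. This couples LPAR1 signalling to programmable transcription.
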