Features (pLannotate 1.2.2; 20 found; start..end, strand, type, name):
     12..297     +  enhancer       CMV enhancer: human cytomegalovirus immediate early enhancer; contains an 18-bp deletion relative to the standard CMV enhancer
    299..576     +  promoter       chicken β-actin promoter: No description available
    577..804     +  intron         hybrid intron: hybrid between chicken β-actin (CBA) and minute virus of mice (MMV) introns (Gray et al., 2011)
    872..892     +  CDS            3xFLAG (fragment): three tandem FLAG® epitope tags
    905..1996    +  CDS            LPAR1: LPAR1_HUMAN - Also known as EDG2, LPA1. Experimental evidence at protein level: Swiss-Prot protein existence level 1. Receptor for lysophosphatidic acid (LPA) (PubMed:9070858, PubMed:19306925, PubMed:25025571, PubMed:26091040). Plays a role in the reorganization of the actin cytoskeleton, cell migration, differentiation and proliferation, and thereby contributes to the responses to tissue damage and infectious agents. Activates downstream signaling cascades via the G(i)/G(o), G(12)/G(13), and G(q) families of heteromeric G proteins. Signaling inhibits adenylyl cyclase activity and decreases ce
   2156..2182    +  CDS            HA: HA (human influenza hemagglutinin) epitope tag
   2210..4708    +  CDS            dCas9(C): C-terminal portion of catalytically inactive Streptococcus pyogenes dCas9 carrying the N863A mutation (Zetsche et al., 2015)
   4871..4887    +  CDS            VP96 (fragment): 6 tandem repeats of the minimal activation domain of herpes simplex virus VP16 (Cheng et al., 2013)
   4994..5383    +  CDS            CAPSD_BPMS2: Experimental evidence at protein level: Swiss-Prot protein existence level 1. Acts as a translational repressor of viral replicase synthesis late in infection. This latter function is the result of capsid protein interaction with an RNA hairpin which contains the replicase ribosome-binding site. From Escherichia phage MS2 (Bacteriophage MS2).
   5474..6016    +  CDS            Rela (fragment): TF65_MOUSE - Also known as Nfkb3. Experimental evidence at protein level: Swiss-Prot protein existence level 1. NF-kappa-B is a pleiotropic transcription factor present in almost all cell types and is the endpoint of a series of signal transduction events that are initiated by a vast array of stimuli related to many biological processes such as inflammation, immunity, differentiation, cell growth, tumorigenesis and apoptosis. NF-kappa-B is a homo- or heterodimeric complex formed by the Rel-like domain- containing proteins RELA/p65, RELB, NFKB1/p105, NFKB1/p50, REL and NFKB2/p52. The heterodime
   6041..6412    +  CDS            HSF1: C-terminal activation domain from the human heat shock transcription factor HSF1
   6446..6557    +  polyA_signal   bGH poly(A) signal: bovine growth hormone polyadenylation signal
   6662..6802    +  repeat_region  AAV2 ITR: inverted terminal repeat of adeno-associated virus serotype 2 inverted
   6807..6858    -  misc_feature   bom (fragment): basis of mobility region from pBR322
   6877..7332    +  rep_origin     f1 ori (sequence partly withheld): f1 bacteriophage origin of replication; arrow indicates direction of (+) strand synthesis
   7333..7382    -  misc_feature   bom (fragment): basis of mobility region from pBR322
   7484..7519    -  CDS            rop (fragment): Rop protein, which maintains plasmids at low copy number; rop
   7614..7718    +  promoter       AmpR promoter: bla
   7719..8579    +  CDS            AmpR: β-lactamase; bla; confers resistance to ampicillin, carbenicillin, and related antibiotics
   8750..9338    +  rep_origin     ori: high-copy-number ColE1/pMB1/pBR322/pUC origin of replication
>Addgene plasmid #101115 | pLPAR1_TCS(Q’G)_NLS-HA-dCas9(C)-VP64_T2A_MCP-P65-HSF1 | depositor full sequence | sequence record 197207 | pLPAR1_TCS(Q’G)_NLS-HA-dCas9(C)-VP64_T2A_MCP-P65-HSF1 sequence 9398 bps
CTAGAGGTACCCGTTACATAACTTACGGTAAATGGCCCGCCTGGCTGACCGCCCAACGACCCCCGCCCAT
TGACGTCAATAGTAACGCCAATAGGGACTTTCCATTGACGTCAATGGGTGGAGTATTTACGGTAAACTGC
CCACTTGGCAGTACATCAAGTGTATCATATGCCAAGTACGCCCCCTATTGACGTCAATGACGGTAAATGG
CCCGCCTGGCATTGTGCCCAGTACATGACCTTATGGGACTTTCCTACTTGGCAGTACATCTACGTATTAG
TCATCGCTATTACCATGGTCGAGGTGAGCCCCACGTTCTGCTTCACTCTCCCCATCTCCCCCCCCTCCCC
ACCCCCAATTTTGTATTTATTTATTTTTTAATTATTTTGTGCAGCGATGGGGGCGGGGGGGGGGGGGGGG
CGCGCGCCAGGCGGGGCGGGGCGGGGCGAGGGGCGGGGCGGGGCGAGGCGGAGAGGTGCGGCGGCAGCCA
ATCAGAGCGGCGCGCTCCGAAAGTTTCCTTTTATGGCGAGGCGGCGGCGGCGGCGGCCCTATAAAAAGCG
AAGCGCGCGGCGGGCGGGAGTCGCTGCGCGCTGCCTTCGCCCCGTGCCCCGCTCCGCCGCCGCCTCGCGC
CGCCCGCCCCGGCTCTGACTGACCGCGTTACTCCCACAGGTGAGCGGGCGGGACGGCCCTTCTCCTCCGG
GCTGTAATTAGCTGAGCAAGAGGTAAGGGTTTAAGGGATGGTTGGTTGGTGGGGTATTAATGTTTAATTA
CCTGGAGCACCTGCCTGAAATCACTTTTTTTCAGGTTGGACCGGTGCGCCACCATGAAGACGATCATCGC
CCTGAGCTACATCTTCTGCCTGGTATTCGCCGACTACAAGGACGATGATGACGCCAGCATCGATATGGCC
GCTATTAGCACCAGTATCCCAGTTATCTCTCAGCCCCAGTTTACAGCGATGAATGAGCCTCAGTGCTTTT
ACAACGAAAGCATCGCCTTTTTCTATAACAGATCCGGGAAGCATCTGGCCACCGAATGGAATACGGTGTC
TAAATTGGTCATGGGCCTTGGTATTACCGTTTGCATCTTTATCATGCTTGCAAACTTGCTGGTGATGGTG
GCTATCTACGTGAACCGCAGATTCCATTTTCCAATTTACTACTTGATGGCAAATCTTGCCGCAGCTGACT
TCTTCGCGGGGTTGGCATATTTCTACTTGATGTTTAATACCGGGCCCAACACCCGCAGACTTACTGTCTC
AACTTGGCTGTTGCGCCAGGGACTCATCGACACTTCCCTGACTGCCTCTGTGGCAAACCTGTTGGCCATC
GCAATTGAGAGACACATAACGGTGTTCCGAATGCAACTTCATACACGGATGTCAAACCGGAGGGTGGTGG
TGGTGATCGTGGTGATCTGGACCATGGCTATCGTTATGGGCGCCATTCCTAGCGTGGGTTGGAATTGCAT
TTGCGACATCGAGAACTGTTCCAATATGGCACCTCTGTATTCTGACAGTTATCTGGTTTTCTGGGCCATC
TTTAATCTCGTGACATTTGTCGTGATGGTGGTACTGTATGCTCACATCTTCGGATACGTGAGACAACGCA
CAATGCGGATGTCTCGACACAGCAGCGGACCCAGACGGAATCGGGACACAATGATGTCCCTCCTCAAAAC
CGTCGTAATCGTGTTGGGCGCATTTATCATTTGTTGGACCCCCGGGCTCGTACTGCTTCTGCTCGACGTG
TGTTGTCCCCAGTGTGACGTTCTTGCCTATGAGAAGTTCTTTCTTTTGTTGGCCGAATTCAACTCCGCAA
TGAATCCTATTATTTACTCTTATCGAGATAAAGAGATGTCCGCAACTTTTCGGCAGATCCTCTGCTGCCA
GAGGAGCGAGAATCCTACAGGCCCCACTGAAGGTTCAGATCGGTCAGCTTCATCCCTCAACCACACAATC
CTGGCCGGTGTACACTCCAACGATCATTCCGTGGTCATCGATACCGGTGGACGCACCCCACCCAGCCTGG
GTCCCCAAGATGAGTCCTGCACCACCGCCAGCTCCTCCCTGGCCAAGGACACTTCATCGACCGGTGAGAA
CCTGTACTTCCAGGGCCCCAAGAAGAAGAGGAAGGTGGGGGGAGGCAGCACTAGTTACCCATACGACGTA
CCAGATTACGCTGGAGGTTCTGGATCCGGCGGTGGCTCGAAGCCCGCCTTCCTGAGCGGCGAGCAGAAAA
AGGCCATCGTGGACCTGCTGTTCAAGACCAACCGGAAAGTGACCGTGAAGCAGCTGAAAGAGGACTACTT
CAAGAAAATCGAGTGCTTCGACTCCGTGGAAATCTCCGGCGTGGAAGATCGGTTCAACGCCTCCCTGGGC
ACATACCACGATCTGCTGAAAATTATCAAGGACAAGGACTTCCTGGACAATGAGGAAAACGAGGACATTC
TGGAAGATATCGTGCTGACCCTGACACTGTTTGAGGACAGAGAGATGATCGAGGAACGGCTGAAAACCTA
TGCCCACCTGTTCGACGACAAAGTGATGAAGCAGCTGAAGCGGCGGAGATACACCGGCTGGGGCAGGCTG
AGCCGGAAGCTGATCAACGGCATCCGGGACAAGCAGTCCGGCAAGACAATCCTGGATTTCCTGAAGTCCG
ACGGCTTCGCCAACAGAAACTTCATGCAGCTGATCCACGACGACAGCCTGACCTTTAAAGAGGACATCCA
GAAAGCCCAGGTGTCCGGCCAGGGCGATAGCCTGCACGAGCACATTGCCAATCTGGCCGGCAGCCCCGCC
ATTAAGAAGGGCATCCTGCAGACAGTGAAGGTGGTGGACGAGCTCGTGAAAGTGATGGGCCGGCACAAGC
CCGAGAACATCGTGATCGAAATGGCCAGAGAGAACCAGACCACCCAGAAGGGACAGAAGAACAGCCGCGA
GAGAATGAAGCGGATCGAAGAGGGCATCAAAGAGCTGGGCAGCCAGATCCTGAAAGAACACCCCGTGGAA
AACACCCAGCTGCAGAACGAGAAGCTGTACCTGTACTACCTGCAGAATGGGCGGGATATGTACGTGGACC
AGGAACTGGACATCAACCGGCTGTCCGACTACGATGTGGACCATATCGTGCCTCAGAGCTTTCTGAAGGA
CGACTCCATCGACAACAAGGTGCTGACCAGAAGCGACAAGGCCCGGGGCAAGAGCGACAACGTGCCCTCC
GAAGAGGTCGTGAAGAAGATGAAGAACTACTGGCGGCAGCTGCTGAACGCCAAGCTGATTACCCAGAGAA
AGTTCGACAATCTGACCAAGGCCGAGAGAGGCGGCCTGAGCGAACTGGATAAGGCCGGCTTCATCAAGAG
ACAGCTGGTGGAAACCCGGCAGATCACAAAGCACGTGGCACAGATCCTGGACTCCCGGATGAACACTAAG
TACGACGAGAATGACAAGCTGATCCGGGAAGTGAAAGTGATCACCCTGAAGTCCAAGCTGGTGTCCGATT
TCCGGAAGGATTTCCAGTTTTACAAAGTGCGCGAGATCAACAACTACCACCACGCCCACGACGCCTACCT
GAACGCCGTCGTGGGAACCGCCCTGATCAAAAAGTACCCTAAGCTGGAAAGCGAGTTCGTGTACGGCGAC
TACAAGGTGTACGACGTGCGGAAGATGATCGCCAAGAGCGAGCAGGAAATCGGCAAGGCTACCGCCAAGT
ACTTCTTCTACAGCAACATCATGAACTTTTTCAAGACCGAGATTACCCTGGCCAACGGCGAGATCCGGAA
GCGGCCTCTGATCGAGACAAACGGCGAAACCGGGGAGATCGTGTGGGATAAGGGCCGGGATTTTGCCACC
GTGCGGAAAGTGCTGAGCATGCCCCAAGTGAATATCGTGAAAAAGACCGAGGTGCAGACAGGCGGCTTCA
GCAAAGAGTCTATCCTGCCCAAGAGGAACAGCGATAAGCTGATCGCCAGAAAGAAGGACTGGGACCCTAA
GAAGTACGGCGGCTTCGACAGCCCCACCGTGGCCTATTCTGTGCTGGTGGTGGCCAAAGTGGAAAAGGGC
AAGTCCAAGAAACTGAAGAGTGTGAAAGAGCTGCTGGGGATCACCATCATGGAAAGAAGCAGCTTCGAGA
AGAATCCCATCGACTTTCTGGAAGCCAAGGGCTACAAAGAAGTGAAAAAGGACCTGATCATCAAGCTGCC
TAAGTACTCCCTGTTCGAGCTGGAAAACGGCCGGAAGAGAATGCTGGCCTCTGCCGGCGAACTGCAGAAG
GGAAACGAACTGGCCCTGCCCTCCAAATATGTGAACTTCCTGTACCTGGCCAGCCACTATGAGAAGCTGA
AGGGCTCCCCCGAGGATAATGAGCAGAAACAGCTGTTTGTGGAACAGCACAAGCACTACCTGGACGAGAT
CATCGAGCAGATCAGCGAGTTCTCCAAGAGAGTGATCCTGGCCGACGCTAATCTGGACAAAGTGCTGTCC
GCCTACAACAAGCACCGGGATAAGCCCATCAGAGAGCAGGCCGAGAATATCATCCACCTGTTTACCCTGA
CCAATCTGGGAGCCCCTGCCGCCTTCAAGTACTTTGACACCACCATCGACCGGAAGAGGTACACCAGCAC
CAAAGAGGTGCTGGACGCCACCCTGATCCACCAGAGCATCACCGGCCTGTACGAGACACGGATCGACCTG
TCTCAGCTGGGAGGCGACAGCCCCAAGAAGAAGAGAAAGGTGGAGGCCAGCGGACGGGCTGACGCATTGG
ACGATTTTGATCTGGATATGCTGGGAAGTGACGCCCTCGATGATTTTGACCTTGACATGCTTGGTTCGGA
TGCCCTTGATGACTTTGACCTCGACATGCTCGGCAGTGACGCCCTTGATGATTTCGACCTGGACATGCTG
ATTAACGGTACCGCTAGCGGCAGTGGAGAGGGCAGAGGAAGTCTGCTAACATGCGGTGACGTCGAGGAGA
ATCCTGGCCCAGTGAGCAAGCTTATGGCTTCAAACTTTACTCAGTTCGTGCTCGTGGACAATGGTGGGAC
AGGGGATGTGACAGTGGCTCCTTCTAATTTCGCTAATGGGGTGGCAGAGTGGATCAGCTCCAACTCACGG
AGCCAGGCCTACAAGGTGACATGCAGCGTCAGGCAGTCTAGTGCCCAGAAGAGAAAGTATACCATCAAGG
TGGAGGTCCCCAAAGTGGCTACCCAGACAGTGGGCGGAGTCGAACTGCCTGTCGCCGCTTGGAGGTCCTA
CCTGAACATGGAGCTCACTATCCCAATTTTCGCTACCAATTCTGACTGTGAACTCATCGTGAAGGCAATG
CAGGGGCTCCTCAAAGACGGTAATCCTATCCCTTCCGCCATCGCCGCTAACTCAGGTATCTACAGCGCTG
GAGGAGGTGGAAGCGGAGGAGGAGGAAGCGGAGGAGGAGGTAGCGGACCTAAGAAAAAGAGGAAGGTGGC
GGCCGCTGGATCCCCTTCAGGGCAGATCAGCAACCAGGCCCTGGCTCTGGCCCCTAGCTCCGCTCCAGTG
CTGGCCCAGACTATGGTGCCCTCTAGTGCTATGGTGCCTCTGGCCCAGCCACCTGCTCCAGCCCCTGTGC
TGACCCCAGGACCACCCCAGTCACTGAGCGCTCCAGTGCCCAAGTCTACACAGGCCGGCGAGGGGACTCT
GAGTGAAGCTCTGCTGCACCTGCAGTTCGACGCTGATGAGGACCTGGGAGCTCTGCTGGGGAACAGCACC
GATCCCGGAGTGTTCACAGATCTGGCCTCCGTGGACAACTCTGAGTTTCAGCAGCTGCTGAATCAGGGCG
TGTCCATGTCTCATAGTACAGCCGAACCAATGCTGATGGAGTACCCCGAAGCCATTACCCGGCTGGTGAC
CGGCAGCCAGCGGCCCCCCGACCCCGCTCCAACTCCCCTGGGAACCAGCGGCCTGCCTAATGGGCTGTCC
GGAGATGAAGACTTCTCAAGCATCGCTGATATGGACTTTAGTGCCCTGCTGTCACAGATTTCCTCTAGTG
GGCAGGGAGGAGGTGGAAGCGGCTTCAGCGTGGACACCAGTGCCCTGCTGGACCTGTTCAGCCCCTCGGT
GACCGTGCCCGACATGAGCCTGCCTGACCTTGACAGCAGCCTGGCCAGTATCCAAGAGCTCCTGTCTCCC
CAGGAGCCCCCCAGGCCTCCCGAGGCAGAGAACAGCAGCCCGGATTCAGGGAAGCAGCTGGTGCACTACA
CAGCGCAGCCGCTGTTCCTGCTGGACCCCGGCTCCGTGGACACCGGGAGCAACGACCTGCCGGTGCTGTT
TGAGCTGGGAGAGGGCTCCTACTTCTCCGAAGGGGACGGCTTCGCCGAGGACCCCACCATCTCCCTGCTG
ACAGGCTCGGAGCCTCCCAAAGCCAAGGACCCCACTGTCTCCTAAGAATTCCTAGAGCTCGCTGATCAGC
CTCGACTGTGCCTTCTAGTTGCCAGCCATCTGTTGTTTGCCCCTCCCCCGTGCCTTCCTTGACCCTGGAA
GGTGCCACTCCCACTGTCCTTTCCTAATAAAATGAGGAAATTGCATCGCATTGTCTGAGTAGGTGTCATT
CTATTCTGGGGGGTGGGGTGGGGCAGGACAGCAAGGGGGAGGATTGGGAAGAGAATAGCAGGCATGCTGG
GGAGCGGCCGCAGGAACCCCTAGTGATGGAGTTGGCCACTCCCTCTCTGCGCGCTCGCTCGCTCACTGAG
GCCGGGCGACCAAAGGTCGCCCGACGCCCGGGCTTTGCCCGGGCGGCCTCAGTGAGCGAGCGAGCGCGCA
GCTGCCTGCAGGGGCGCCTGATGCGGTATTTTCTCCTTACGCATCTGTGCGGTATTTCACACCGCATA
[95 nt withheld, positions 6859-6953]
T
[46 nt withheld, positions 6955-7000]
C
[141 nt withheld, positions 7002-7142]
CCTTTGACGTTGGAGTCCACGTTCTTT
[37 nt withheld, positions 7170-7206]
ACTCTATCTCGGGCTATTCTTTTGATTTATAAGGGATTTTGCCGATTTCGGTCTATTGGTTAAAAAATGA
GCTGATTTAACAAAAATTTAACGCGAATTTTAACAAAATATTAACGTTTACAATTTTATGGTGCACTCTC
AGTACAATCTGCTCTGATGCCGCATAGTTAAGCCAGCCCCGACACCCGCCAACACCCGCTGACGCGCCCT
GACGGGCTTGTCTGCTCCCGGCATCCGCTTACAGACAAGCTGTGACCGTCTCCGGGAGCTGCATGTGTCA
GAGGTTTTCACCGTCATCACCGAAACGCGCGAGACGAAAGGGCCTCGTGATACGCCTATTTTTATAGGTT
AATGTCATGATAATAATGGTTTCTTAGACGTCAGGTGGCACTTTTCGGGGAAATGTGCGCGGAACCCCTA
TTTGTTTATTTTTCTAAATACATTCAAATATGTATCCGCTCATGAGACAATAACCCTGATAAATGCTTCA
ATAATATTGAAAAAGGAAGAGTATGAGTATTCAACATTTCCGTGTCGCCCTTATTCCCTTTTTTGCGGCA
TTTTGCCTTCCTGTTTTTGCTCACCCAGAAACGCTGGTGAAAGTAAAAGATGCTGAAGATCAGTTGGGTG
CACGAGTGGGTTACATCGAACTGGATCTCAACAGCGGTAAGATCCTTGAGAGTTTTCGCCCCGAAGAACG
TTTTCCAATGATGAGCACTTTTAAAGTTCTGCTATGTGGCGCGGTATTATCCCGTATTGACGCCGGGCAA
GAGCAACTCGGTCGCCGCATACACTATTCTCAGAATGACTTGGTTGAGTACTCACCAGTCACAGAAAAGC
ATCTTACGGATGGCATGACAGTAAGAGAATTATGCAGTGCTGCCATAACCATGAGTGATAACACTGCGGC
CAACTTACTTCTGACAACGATCGGAGGACCGAAGGAGCTAACCGCTTTTTTGCACAACATGGGGGATCAT
GTAACTCGCCTTGATCGTTGGGAACCGGAGCTGAATGAAGCCATACCAAACGACGAGCGTGACACCACGA
TGCCTGTAGCAATGGCAACAACGTTGCGCAAACTATTAACTGGCGAACTACTTACTCTAGCTTCCCGGCA
ACAATTAATAGACTGGATGGAGGCGGATAAAGTTGCAGGACCACTTCTGCGCTCGGCCCTTCCGGCTGGC
TGGTTTATTGCTGATAAATCTGGAGCCGGTGAGCGTGGAAGCCGCGGTATCATTGCAGCACTGGGGCCAG
ATGGTAAGCCCTCCCGTATCGTAGTTATCTACACGACGGGGAGTCAGGCAACTATGGATGAACGAAATAG
ACAGATCGCTGAGATAGGTGCCTCACTGATTAAGCATTGGTAACTGTCAGACCAAGTTTACTCATATATA
CTTTAGATTGATTTAAAACTTCATTTTTAATTTAAAAGGATCTAGGTGAAGATCCTTTTTGATAATCTCA
TGACCAAAATCCCTTAACGTGAGTTTTCGTTCCACTGAGCGTCAGACCCCGTAGAAAAGATCAAAGGATC
TTCTTGAGATCCTTTTTTTCTGCGCGTAATCTGCTGCTTGCAAACAAAAAAACCACCGCTACCAGCGGTG
GTTTGTTTGCCGGATCAAGAGCTACCAACTCTTTTTCCGAAGGTAACTGGCTTCAGCAGAGCGCAGATAC
CAAATACTGTTCTTCTAGTGTAGCCGTAGTTAGGCCACCACTTCAAGAACTCTGTAGCACCGCCTACATA
CCTCGCTCTGCTAATCCTGTTACCAGTGGCTGCTGCCAGTGGCGATAAGTCGTGTCTTACCGGGTTGGAC
TCAAGACGATAGTTACCGGATAAGGCGCAGCGGTCGGGCTGAACGGGGGGTTCGTGCACACAGCCCAGCT
TGGAGCGAACGACCTACACCGAACTGAGATACCTACAGCGTGAGCTATGAGAAAGCGCCACGCTTCCCGA
AGGGAGAAAGGCGGACAGGTATCCGGTAAGCGGCAGGGTCGGAACAGGAGAGCGCACGAGGGAGCTTCCA
GGGGGAAACGCCTGGTATCTTTATAGTCCTGTCGGGTTTCGCCACCTCTGACTTGAGCGTCGATTTTTGT
GATGCTCGTCAGGGGGGCGGAGCCTATGGAAAAACGCCAGCAACGCGGCCTTTTTACGGTTCCTGGCCTT
TTGCTGGCCTTTTGCTCACATG
