>Addgene plasmid #101115 | pLPAR1_TCS(Q’G)_NLS-HA-dCas9(C)-VP64_T2A_MCP-P65-HSF1 | addgene partial sequence | sequence record 197206 | Addgene Partial NGS Result
GGCGGGCGGGAGTCGCTGCGCGCTGCCTTCGCCCCGTGCCCCGCTCCGCCGCCGCCTCGCGCCGCCCGCC
CCGGCTCTGACTGACCGCGTTACTCCCACAGGTGAGCGGGCGGGACGGCCCTTCTCCTCCGGGCTGTAAT
TAGCTGAGCAAGAGGTAAGGGTTTAAGGGATGGTTGGTTGGTGGGGTATTAATGTTTAATTACCTGGAGC
ACCTGCCTGAAATCACTTTTTTTCAGGTTGGACCGGTGCGCCACCATGAAGACGATCATCGCCCTGAGCT
ACATCTTCTGCCTGGTATTCGCCGACTACAAGGACGATGATGACGCCAGCATCGATATGGCCGCTATTAG
CACCAGTATCCCAGTTATCTCTCAGCCCCAGTTTACAGCGATGAATGAGCCTCAGTGCTTTTACAACGAA
AGCATCGCCTTTTTCTATAACAGATCCGGGAAGCATCTGGCCACCGAATGGAATACGGTGTCTAAATTGG
TCATGGGCCTTGGTATTACCGTTTGCATCTTTATCATGCTTGCAAACTTGCTGGTGATGGTGGCTATCTA
CGTGAACCGCAGATTCCATTTTCCAATTTACTACTTGATGGCAAATCTTGCCGCAGCTGACTTCTTCGCG
GGGTTGGCATATTTCTACTTGATGTTTAATACCGGGCCCAACACCCGCAGACTTACTGTCTCAACTTGGC
TGTTGCGCCAGGGACTCATCGACACTTCCCTGACTGCCTCTGTGGCAAACCTGTTGGCCATCGCAATTGA
GAGACACATAACGGTGTTCCGAATGCAACTTCATACACGGATGTCAAACCGGAGGGTGGTGGTGGTGATC
GTGGTGATCTGGACCATGGCTATCGTTATGGGCGCCATTCCTAGCGTGGGTTGGAATTGCATTTGCGACA
TCGAGAACTGTTCCAATATGGCACCTCTGTATTCTGACAGTTATCTGGTTTTCTGGGCCATCTTTAATCT
CGTGACATTTGTCGTGATGGTGGTACTGTATGCTCACATCTTCGGATACGTGAGACAACGCACAATGCGG
ATGTCTCGACACAGCAGCGGACCCAGACGGAATCGGGACACAATGATGTCCCTCCTCAAAACCGTCGTAA
TCGTGTTGGGCGCATTTATCATTTGTTGGACCCCCGGGCTCGTACTGCTTCTGCTCGACGTGTGTTGTCC
CCAGTGTGACGTTCTTGCCTATGAGAAGTTCTTTCTTTTGTTGGCCGAATTCAACTCCGCAATGAATCCT
ATTATTTACTCTTATCGAGATAAAGAGATGTCCGCAACTTTTCGGCAGATCCTCTGCTGCCAGAGGAGCG
AGAATCCTACAGGCCCCACTGAAGGTTCAGATCGGTCAGCTTCATCCCTCAACCACACAATCCTGGCCGG
TGTACACTCCAACGATCATTCCGTGGTCATCGATACCGGTGGACGCACCCCACCCAGCCTGGGTCCCCAA
GATGAGTCCTGCACCACCGCCAGCTCCTCCCTGGCCAAGGACACTTCATCGACCGGTGAGAACCTGTACT
TCCAGGGCCCCAAGAAGAAGAGGAAGGTGGGGGGAGGCAGCACTAGTTACCCATACGACGTACCAGATTA
CGCTGGAGGTTCTGGATCCGGCGGTGGCTCGAAGCCCGCCTTCCTGAGCGGCGAGCAGAAAAAGGCCATC
GTGGACCTGCTGTTCAAGACCAACCGGAAAGTGACCGTGAAGCAGCTGAAAGAGGACTACTTCAAGAAAA
TCGAGTGCTTCGACTCCGTGGAAATCTCCGGCGTGGAAGATCGGTTCAACGCCTCCCTGGGCACATACCA
CGATCTGCTGAAAATTATCAAGGACAAGGACTTCCTGGACAATGAGGAAAACGAGGACATTCTGGAAGAT
ATCGTGCTGACCCTGACACTGTTTGAGGACAGAGAGATGATCGAGGAACGGCTGAAAACCTATGCCCACC
TGTTCGACGACAAAGTGATGAAGCAGCTGAAGCGGCGGAGATACACCGGCTGGGGCAGGCTGAGCCGGAA
GCTGATCAACGGCATCCGGGACAAGCAGTCCGGCAAGACAATCCTGGATTTCCTGAAGTCCGACGGCTTC
GCCAACAGAAACTTCATGCAGCTGATCCACGACGACAGCCTGACCTTTAAAGAGGACATCCAGAAAGCCC
AGGTGTCCGGCCAGGGCGATAGCCTGCACGAGCACATTGCCAATCTGGCCGGCAGCCCCGCCATTAAGAA
GGGCATCCTGCAGACAGTGAAGGTGGTGGACGAGCTCGTGAAAGTGATGGGCCGGCACAAGCCCGAGAAC
ATCGTGATCGAAATGGCCAGAGAGAACCAGACCACCCAGAAGGGACAGAAGAACAGCCGCGAGAGAATGA
AGCGGATCGAAGAGGGCATCAAAGAGCTGGGCAGCCAGATCCTGAAAGAACACCCCGTGGAAAACACCCA
GCTGCAGAACGAGAAGCTGTACCTGTACTACCTGCAGAATGGGCGGGATATGTACGTGGACCAGGAACTG
GACATCAACCGGCTGTCCGACTACGATGTGGACCATATCGTGCCTCAGAGCTTTCTGAAGGACGACTCCA
TCGACAACAAGGTGCTGACCAGAAGCGACAAGGCCCGGGGCAAGAGCGACAACGTGCCCTCCGAAGAGGT
CGTGAAGAAGATGAAGAACTACTGGCGGCAGCTGCTGAACGCCAAGCTGATTACCCAGAGAAAGTTCGAC
AATCTGACCAAGGCCGAGAGAGGCGGCCTGAGCGAACTGGATAAGGCCGGCTTCATCAAGAGACAGCTGG
TGGAAACCCGGCAGATCACAAAGCACGTGGCACAGATCCTGGACTCCCGGATGAACACTAAGTACGACGA
GAATGACAAGCTGATCCGGGAAGTGAAAGTGATCACCCTGAAGTCCAAGCTGGTGTCCGATTTCCGGAAG
GATTTCCAGTTTTACAAAGTGCGCGAGATCAACAACTACCACCACGCCCACGACGCCTACCTGAACGCCG
TCGTGGGAACCGCCCTGATCAAAAAGTACCCTAAGCTGGAAAGCGAGTTCGTGTACGGCGACTACAAGGT
GTACGACGTGCGGAAGATGATCGCCAAGAGCGAGCAGGAAATCGGCAAGGCTACCGCCAAGTACTTCTTC
TACAGCAACATCATGAACTTTTTCAAGACCGAGATTACCCTGGCCAACGGCGAGATCCGGAAGCGGCCTC
TGATCGAGACAAACGGCGAAACCGGGGAGATCGTGTGGGATAAGGGCCGGGATTTTGCCACCGTGCGGAA
AGTGCTGAGCATGCCCCAAGTGAATATCGTGAAAAAGACCGAGGTGCAGACAGGCGGCTTCAGCAAAGAG
TCTATCCTGCCCAAGAGGAACAGCGATAAGCTGATCGCCAGAAAGAAGGACTGGGACCCTAAGAAGTACG
GCGGCTTCGACAGCCCCACCGTGGCCTATTCTGTGCTGGTGGTGGCCAAAGTGGAAAAGGGCAAGTCCAA
GAAACTGAAGAGTGTGAAAGAGCTGCTGGGGATCACCATCATGGAAAGAAGCAGCTTCGAGAAGAATCCC
ATCGACTTTCTGGAAGCCAAGGGCTACAAAGAAGTGAAAAAGGACCTGATCATCAAGCTGCCTAAGTACT
CCCTGTTCGAGCTGGAAAACGGCCGGAAGAGAATGCTGGCCTCTGCCGGCGAACTGCAGAAGGGAAACGA
ACTGGCCCTGCCCTCCAAATATGTGAACTTCCTGTACCTGGCCAGCCACTATGAGAAGCTGAAGGGCTCC
CCCGAGGATAATGAGCAGAAACAGCTGTTTGTGGAACAGCACAAGCACTACCTGGACGAGATCATCGAGC
AGATCAGCGAGTTCTCCAAGAGAGTGATCCTGGCCGACGCTAATCTGGACAAAGTGCTGTCCGCCTACAA
CAAGCACCGGGATAAGCCCATCAGAGAGCAGGCCGAGAATATCATCCACCTGTTTACCCTGACCAATCTG
GGAGCCCCTGCCGCCTTCAAGTACTTTGACACCACCATCGACCGGAAGAGGTACACCAGCACCAAAGAGG
TGCTGGACGCCACCCTGATCCACCAGAGCATCACCGGCCTGTACGAGACACGGATCGACCTGTCTCAGCT
GGGAGGCGACAGCCCCAAGAAGAAGAGAAAGGTGGAGGCCAGCGGACGGGCTGACGCATTGGACGATTTT
GATCTGGATATGCTGGGAAGTGACGCCCTCGATGATTTTGACCTTGACATGCTTGGTTCGGATGCCCTTG
ATGACTTTGACCTCGACATGCTCGGCAGTGACGCCCTTGATGATTTCGACCTGGACATGCTGATTAACGG
TACCGCTAGCGGCAGTGGAGAGGGCAGAGGAAGTCTGCTAACATGCGGTGACGTCGAGGAGAATCCTGGC
CCAGTGAGCAAGCTTATGGCTTCAAACTTTACTCAGTTCGTGCTCGTGGACAATGGTGGGACAGGGGATG
TGACAGTGGCTCCTTCTAATTTCGCTAATGGGGTGGCAGAGTGGATCAGCTCCAACTCACGGAGCCAGGC
CTACAAGGTGACATGCAGCGTCAGGCAGTCTAGTGCCCAGAAGAGAAAGTATACCATCAAGGTGGAGGTC
CCCAAAGTGGCTACCCAGACAGTGGGCGGAGTCGAACTGCCTGTCGCCGCTTGGAGGTCCTACCTGAACA
TGGAGCTCACTATCCCAATTTTCGCTACCAATTCTGACTGTGAACTCATCGTGAAGGCAATGCAGGGGCT
CCTCAAAGACGGTAATCCTATCCCTTCCGCCATCGCCGCTAACTCAGGTATCTACAGCGCTGGAGGAGGT
GGAAGCGGAGGAGGAGGAAGCGGAGGAGGAGGTAGCGGACCTAAGAAAAAGAGGAAGGTGGCGGCCGCTG
GATCCCCTTCAGGGCAGATCAGCAACCAGGCCCTGGCTCTGGCCCCTAGCTCCGCTCCAGTGCTGGCCCA
GACTATGGTGCCCTCTAGTGCTATGGTGCCTCTGGCCCAGCCACCTGCTCCAGCCCCTGTGCTGACCCCA
GGACCACCCCAGTCACTGAGCGCTCCAGTGCCCAAGTCTACACAGGCCGGCGAGGGGACTCTGAGTGAAG
CTCTGCTGCACCTGCAGTTCGACGCTGATGAGGACCTGGGAGCTCTGCTGGGGAACAGCACCGATCCCGG
AGTGTTCACAGATCTGGCCTCCGTGGACAACTCTGAGTTTCAGCAGCTGCTGAATCAGGGCGTGTCCATG
TCTCATAGTACAGCCGAACCAATGCTGATGGAGTACCCCGAAGCCATTACCCGGCTGGTGACCGGCAGCC
AGCGGCCCCCCGACCCCGCTCCAACTCCCCTGGGAACCAGCGGCCTGCCTAATGGGCTGTCCGGAGATGA
AGACTTCTCAAGCATCGCTGATATGGACTTTAGTGCCCTGCTGTCACAGATTTCCTCTAGTGGGCAGGGA
GGAGGTGGAAGCGGCTTCAGCGTGGACACCAGTGCCCTGCTGGACCTGTTCAGCCCCTCGGTGACCGTGC
CCGACATGAGCCTGCCTGACCTTGACAGCAGCCTGGCCAGTATCCAAGAGCTCCTGTCTCCCCAGGAGCC
CCCCAGGCCTCCCGAGGCAGAGAACAGCAGCCCGGATTCAGGGAAGCAGCTGGTGCACTACACAGCGCAG
CCGCTGTTCCTGCTGGACCCCGGCTCCGTGGACACCGGGAGCAACGACCTGCCGGTGCTGTTTGAGCTGG
GAGAGGGCTCCTACTTCTCCGAAGGGGACGGCTTCGCCGAGGACCCCACCATCTCCCTGCTGACAGGCTC
GGAGCCTCCCAAAGCCAAGGACCCCACTGTCTCCTAAGAATTCCTAGAGCTCGCTGATCAGCCTCGACTG
TGCCTTCTAGTTGCCAGCCATCTGTTGTTTGCCCCTCCCCCGTGCCTTCCTTGACCCTGGAAGGTGCCAC
TCCCACTGTCCTTTCCTAATAAAATGAGGAAATTGCATCGCATTGTCTGAGTAGGTGTCATTCTATTCTG
GGGGGTGGGGTGGGGCAGGACAGCAAGGGGGAGGATTGGGAAGAGAATAGCAGGCATGCTGGGGAGCGGC
CGCAGGAACCCCTAGTGATGGAGTTGGCCACTCCCTCTCTGCGCGCTCGCTCGCTCACTGAGGCCGGGCG
ACCAAAGGTCGCCCGACGCCCGGGCTTTGCCCGGGCGGCCTCAGTGAGCGAGCGAGCGCGCAGCTGCCTG
CAGGGGCGCCTGATGCGGTATTTTCTCCTTACGCATCTGTGCGGTATTTCACACCGCATA
[95 nt withheld, positions 6291-6385]
T
[46 nt withheld, positions 6387-6432]
C
[141 nt withheld, positions 6434-6574]
CCTTTGACGTTGGAGTCCACGTTCTTT
[37 nt withheld, positions 6602-6638]
ACTCTATCTCGGGCTATTCTTTTGATTTATAAGGGATTTTGCCGATTTCGGTCTATTGGTTAAAAAATGA
GCTGATTTAACAAAAATTTAACGCGAATTTTAACAAAATATTAACGTTTACAATTTTATGGTGCACTCTC
AGTACAATCTGCTCTGATGCCGCATAGTTAAGCCAGCCCCGACACCCGCCAACACCCGCTGACGCGCCCT
GACGGGCTTGTCTGCTCCCGGCATCCGCTTACAGACAAGCTGTGACCGTCTCCGGGAGCTGCATGTGTCA
GAGGTTTTCACCGTCATCACCGAAACGCGCGAGACGAAAGGGCCTCGTGATACGCCTATTTTTATAGGTT
AATGTCATGATAATAATGGTTTCTTAGACGTCAGGTGGCACTTTTCGGGGAAATGTGCGCGGAACCCCTA
TTTGTTTATTTTTCTAAATACATTCAAATATGTATCCGCTCATGAGACAATAACCCTGATAAATGCTTCA
ATAATATTGAAAAAGGAAGAGTATGAGTATTCAACATTTCCGTGTCGCCCTTATTCCCTTTTTTGCGGCA
TTTTGCCTTCCTGTTTTTGCTCACCCAGAAACGCTGGTGAAAGTAAAAGATGCTGAAGATCAGTTGGGTG
CACGAGTGGGTTACATCGAACTGGATCTCAACAGCGGTAAGATCCTTGAGAGTTTTCGCCCCGAAGAACG
TTTTCCAATGATGAGCACTTTTAAAGTTCTGCTATGTGGCGCGGTATTATCCCGTATTGACGCCGGGCAA
GAGCAACTCGGTCGCCGCATACACTATTCTCAGAATGACTTGGTTGAGTACTCACCAGTCACAGAAAAGC
ATCTTACGGATGGCATGACAGTAAGAGAATTATGCAGTGCTGCCATAACCATGAGTGATAACACTGCGGC
CAACTTACTTCTGACAACGATCGGAGGACCGAAGGAGCTAACCGCTTTTTTGCACAACATGGGGGATCAT
GTAACTCGCCTTGATCGTTGGGAACCGGAGCTGAATGAAGCCATACCAAACGACGAGCGTGACACCACGA
TGCCTGTAGCAATGGCAACAACGTTGCGCAAACTATTAACTGGCGAACTACTTACTCTAGCTTCCCGGCA
ACAATTAATAGACTGGATGGAGGCGGATAAAGTTGCAGGACCACTTCTGCGCTCGGCCCTTCCGGCTGGC
TGGTTTATTGCTGATAAATCTGGAGCCGGTGAGCGTGGAAGCCGCGGTATCATTGCAGCACTGGGGCCAG
ATGGTAAGCCCTCCCGTATCGTAGTTATCTACACGACGGGGAGTCAGGCAACTATGGATGAACGAAATAG
ACAGATCGCTGAGATAGGTGCCTCACTGATTAAGCATTGGTAACTGTCAGACCAAGTTTACTCATATATA
CTTTAGATTGATTTAAAACTTCATTTTTAATTTAAAAGGATCTAGGTGAAGATCCTTTTTGATAATCTCA
TGACCAAAATCCCTTAACGTGAGTTTTCGTTCCACTGAGCGTCAGACCCCGTAGAAAAGATCAAAGGATC
TTCTTGAGATCCTTTTTTTCTGCGCGTAATCTGCTGCTTGCAAACAAAAAAACCACCGCTACCAGCGGTG
GTTTGTTTGCCGGATCAAGAGCTACCAACTCTTTTTCCGAAGGTAACTGGCTTCAGCAGAGCGCAGATAC
CAAATACTGTTCTTCTAGTGTAGCCGTAGTTAGGCCACCACTTCAAGAACTCTGTAGCACCGCCTACATA
CCTCGCTCTGCTAATCCTGTTACCAGTGGCTGCTGCCAGTGGCGATAAGTCGTGTCTTACCGGGTTGGAC
TCAAGACGATAGTTACCGGATAAGGCGCAGCGGTCGGGCTGAACGGGGGGTTCGTGCACACAGCCCAGCT
TGGAGCGAACGACCTACACCGAACTGAGATACCTACAGCGTGAGCTATGAGAAAGCGCCACGCTTCCCGA
AGGGAGAAAGGCGGACAGGTATCCGGTAAGCGGCAGGGTCGGAACAGGAGAGCGCACGAGGGAGCTTCCA
GGGGGAAACGCCTGGTATCTTTATAGTCCTGTCGGGTTTCGCCACCTCTGACTTGAGCGTCGATTTTTGT
GATGCTCGTCAGGGGGGCGGAGCCTATGGAAAAACGCCAGCAACGCGGCCTTTTTACGGTTCCTGGCCTT
TTGCTGGCCTTTTGCTCACATGCTAGAGGTACCCGTTACATAACTTACGGTAAATGGCCCGCCTGGCTGA
CCGCCCAACGACCCCCGCCCATTGACGTCAATAGTAACGCCAATAGGGACTTTCCATTGACGTCAATGGG
TGGAGTATTTACGGTAAACTGCCCACTTGGCAGTACATCAAGTGTATCATATGCCAAGTACGCCCCCTAT
TGACGTCAATGACGGTAAATGGCCCGCCTGGCATTGTGCCCAGTACATGACCTTATGGGACTTTCCTACT
TGGCAGTACATCTACGTATTAGTCATCGCTATTACCATGGTCGAGGTGAGCCCCACGTTCTGCTTCACTC
TCCCCATCTCCCCCCCCTCCCCACCCCCAATTT
